>Addgene plasmid #34252 | KHBD00097 | depositor partial sequence | sequence record 40819 | KHBD00097 sequence 1128 bps
ATGGAGGACCCCAATCGCATGTTGGCCCACACCGGCGGCATGATGGCTCCGCAAGGATACGGCTTGTCTG
GCCAGGATGATGGCCAGAATGCCGGCAGCGAGAACGAGGTGCGCAAGCAGAAGGACATCGGCGAGATATT
GCAACAGATAATGAGTATCTCGGAGCAATCACTTGACGAGGCCCAGGCCAGAAAACATACACTAAACTGT
CACCGAATGAAGCCGGCACTTTTCTCTGTACTTTGCGAAATCAAGGAGAAGACCGTCCTCTCGATTCGCA
ACACCCAGGAGGAGGAGCCCCCAGATCCGCAACTGATGCGCTTGGACAACATGCTGATTGCCGAGGGCGT
GGCCGGACCCGAGAAGGGCGGTGGCGGAGCAGCGGCTGCCTCTGCGGCTGCGGCCAGCCAGGGCGGTTCC
CTGTCCATCGATGGTGCTGACAATGCCATTGAGCATTCCGACTACCGTGCCAAGCTGGCACAGATCCGTC
AAATATATCACCAGGAATTGGAGAAGTACGAGCAGGCATGCAACGAGTTCACCACGCATGTCATGAATCT
TCTACGCGAACAGAGTCGCACGAGACCCATTACACCAAAGGAAATCGAGCGAATGGTGCAGATCATCCAC
AAAAAGTTTAGTTCCATACAAATGCAGCTGAAGCAGTCGACCTGCGAGGCTGTAATGATACTTCGTTCGC
GTTTCCTGGACGCACGCCGCAAACGCCGCAATTTCAGCAAGCAGGCATCCGAGATTCTCAACGAGTACTT
CTACAGTCACTTGAGCAACCCATATCCATCCGAAGAGGCCAAAGAGGAGTTGGCACGAAAGTGTGGCATC
ACGGTCTCGCAAGTATCGAATTGGTTTGGCAACAAGCGTATTCGCTATAAGAAGAACATTGGTAAGGCAC
AGGAGGAGGCCAATTTGTATGCGGCCAAGAAGGCGGCTGGTGCTTCACCGTATTCCATGGCCGGTCCACC
CAGCGGGACAACCACACCCATGATGTCACCCGCTCCGCCACAGGATTCCATGGGCTATCCAATGGGCTCC
GGCGGATACGACCAGCAGCAACCGTACGACAACAGCATGGGCGGCTACGACCCAAATCTCCATCAGGATC
TAAGCCCC
