>Addgene plasmid #34252 | KHBD00097 | addgene partial sequence | sequence record 41884 | M13-Rev 5'-CAGGAAACAGCTATGACC-3'
TATTTTGACTGATAGTGACCTGTTCGTTGCAACAAATTGATAAGCAATGCTTTCTTATAATGCCAACTTT
GTACAAGAAAGTTGGCAAGGGGCTTAGATCCTGATGGAGATTTGGGTCGTAGCCGCCCATGCTGTTGTCG
TACGGTTGCTGCTGGTCGTATCCGCCGGAGCCCATTGGATAGCCCATGGAATCCTGTGGCGGAGCGGGTG
ACATCATGGGTGTGGTTGTCCCGCTGGGTGGACCGGCCATGGAATACGGTGAAGCACCAGCCGCCTTCTT
GGCCGCATACAAATTGGCCTCCTCCTGTGCCTTACCAATGTTCTTCTTATAGCGAATACGCTTGTTGCCA
AACCAATTCGATACTTGCGAGACCGTGATGCCACACTTTCGTGCCAACTCCTCTTTGGCCTCTTCGGATG
GATATGGGTTGCTCAAGTGACTGTAGAAGTACTCGTTGAGAATCTCGGATGCCTGCTTGCTGAAATTGCG
GCGTTTGCGGCGTGCGTCCAGGAAACGCGAACGAAGTATCATTACAGCCTCGCAGGTCGACTGCTTCAGC
TGCATTTGTATGGAACTAAACTTTTTGTGGATGATCTGCACCATTCGCTCGATTTCCTTTGGTGTAATGG
GTCTCGTGCGACTCTGTTCGCGTAGAAGATTCATGACATGCGTGGTGAACTCGTTGCATGCCTGCTCGTA
CTTCTCCAATTCCTGGTGATATATTTGACGGATCTGTGCCAGCTTGGCACGGTAGTCGGAATGCTCAATG
GCATTGTCAGCACCATCGATGGACAGGGAACCGCCCTGGC
