[The description below was written by a language model from this plasmid's Addgene catalogue record.]
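Description:
KHBD00097 is a Gateway entry-type clone built in the pDONR221 donor vector backbone (Invitrogen), carrying the open reading frame of the Drosophila melanogaster gene extradenticle (exd, CG8933), a 1128 bp insert. The plasmid is maintained in E. coli as a high-copy construct under kanamycin selection. The insert was introduced by Gateway recombinational cloning, which in pDONR221 replaces the vector's counter-selectable cassette with the gene of interest and leaves it flanked by recombination sites. The ORF can then be moved by a further recombination reaction into any compatible destination vector. M13 forward and reverse priming sites on either side of the insert are used to sequence it. No feature table is supplied, so individual elements such as the origin and the att sites are not itemised in the record.

As a donor-vector clone, the plasmid is a shuttle and archival form of the coding sequence rather than an expression construct. The record lists no promoter, tag or reporter, and expression depends on the destination vector chosen. The depositor notes that ORFs in this collection were cloned open-ended, without a stop codon, which permits in-frame C-terminal fusions after transfer as well as N-terminal ones. The clone belongs to a collection associated with a study on automated screening of protein–DNA interactions at Drosophila regulatory elements. It therefore serves as a source of the exd coding sequence for making fusion constructs for such interaction assays, though the record does not specify the particular destination vectors or assay format.
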