Addgene plasmid #34252: KHBD00097
Depositing lab: Bart Deplancke. Depositing organization: Swiss Federal Institute of Technology (EPFL). Publication: Automated protein-DNA interaction screening of Drosophila regulatory elements. Korneel Hens, Jean-Daniel Feuz, Alina Isakova, Antonina Lagovitina, Andreas Massouras, Julien Bryois, Patrick Callaerts, Susan E. Celniker, Bart Deplancke. Nat Methods. 2011 Oct 30;8(12):1065-70. 10.1038/nmeth.1763 PubMed 22037703.
Backbone
  Vector backbone: pDONR221
  Backbone manufacturer: Invitrogen
  Backbone size w/o insert (bp): 2536
  Vector type: Gateway Donor Vector
Growth in bacteria
  Bacterial resistance: Kanamycin, 50 μg/mL
  Growth temperature: 37°C
  Growth strain: DH5alpha
  Copy number: High Copy
Gene/Insert
  Gene/Insert name: CG8933 (alt names: FBgn0000611; exd; extradenticle)
  Species: D. melanogaster (fly)
  Insert size (bp): 1128
  Entrez Gene: exd (a.k.a. Dmel_CG8933, CG8933, DExd, Dm-EXD, Dmel\CG8933, Dpbx, EXD, Exd, Pbx1, anon-EST:fe1H3, l(1)IV, lincRNA.S9404, td48)
  Cloning method: Gateway Cloning
  Sequencing primers: 5′ M13F; 3′ M13R
Terms and licenses: Academic/Nonprofit Terms; Industry Terms: Not Available to Industry
Depositor comments: Please note that the ORFs in this collection were cloned open-ended (without a stop codon).
How to cite: KHBD00097 was a gift from Bart Deplancke (Addgene plasmid # 34252 ; http://n2t.net/addgene:34252 ; RRID:Addgene_34252)
